>Addgene plasmid #43185 | I-TCTG | depositor partial sequence | sequence record 58450 | I-TCTG sequence 424 bps
CGTCTCCTGACCCCAGAGCAGGTCGTGGCCATTGCCTCGAATGGAGGGGGCAAACAGGCGTTGGAAACCG
TACAACGATTGCTGCCGGTGCTGTGCCAAGCGCACGGACTCACCCCAGAGCAGGTCGTGGCGATCGCAAG
CCACGACGGAGGAAAGCAAGCCTTGGAAACAGTACAGAGGCTGTTGCCTGTGCTGTGCCAAGCGCACGGC
CTCACCCCAGAGCAGGTCGTGGCCATTGCCTCGAATGGAGGGGGCAAACAGGCGTTGGAAACCGTACAAC
GATTGCTGCCGGTGCTGTGCCAAGCGCACGGATTAACCCCAGAGCAGGTCGTGGCAATCGCGAGCAATAA
CGGCGGAAAACAGGCTTTGGAAACGGTGCAGAGGCTCCTTCCAGTGCTGTGCCAAGCGCACGGCTTAAGA
GACG
