>Addgene plasmid #43185 | I-TCTG | addgene partial sequence | sequence record 61952 | M13-F20 5'-TGTAAAACGACGGCCAGT-3'
GGCGATTGGGCCCTCTAGATGCATGCTCGAGCGGCCGCCAGTGTGATGGATATCTGCAGAATTCGCCCTT
ATATAGATGCCGTCCTAGCGCGTCTCCTGACCCCAGAGCAGGTCGTGGCCATTGCCTCGAATGGAGGGGG
CAAACAGGCGTTGGAAACCGTACAACGATTGCTGCCGGTGCTGTGCCAAGCGCACGGACTCACCCCAGAG
CAGGTCGTGGCGATCGCAAGCCACGACGGAGGAAAGCAAGCCTTGGAAACAGTACAGAGGCTGTTGCCTG
TGCTGTGCCAAGCGCACGGCCTCACCCCAGAGCAGGTCGTGGCCATTGCCTCGAATGGAGGGGGCAAACA
GGCGTTGGAAACCGTACAACGATTGCTGCCGGTGCTGTGCCAAGCGCACGGATTAACCCCAGAGCAGGTC
GTGGCAATCGCGAGCAATAACGGCGGAAAACAGGCTTTGGAAACGGTGCAGAGGCTCCTTCCAGTGCTGT
GCCAAGCGCACGGCTTAAGAGACGTGGGCACAGGAAAGATACTTAAGGGCGAATTCCAGCACACTGGCGG
CCGTTACTAGTGGATCCGAGCTCGGTACCAAGCTTGGCGTAATCATGGTCATAGCTGTTTCCTGTGTGAA
ATTGTTATCCGCTCACAATTCCACACAACATACGAGCCGGAAGCATAAAGTGTAAAGCCTGGGGTGCCTA
ATGAGTGAGCTAACTCACATTAATTGCGTTGCGCTCACTGCCCGCTTTCCAGTCGGGAAACCTGTCGTGC
CAGCTGCATTAATGAATCGGCCAACGCGCGGGGAGAGGCGGTTTGCGTATTGGGCGCTCTTCCGCTTCCT
CGCTCACTGACTCGCTGCGCTCGGTCGTTCGGCTGCGGCGAGCGGTATCAGCTCACTCAAAGGCGGTAAT
ACGGTTATCCACAGAATCAGGGGATAACGCAGGAAAGAACATGTGAGCAAAAGGCCAGCAAAAGGCCAGG
AACCGTAAAAAGGCCGCGTTGCTGGCGTTTCTGTCCCCCTCCCCC
