[The description below was written by a language model from this plasmid's Addgene catalogue record.]
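Description:
I-TCTG is a bacterial cloning plasmid built on the commercial pCRII-TOPO backbone (about 4 kb without insert), into which a 424 bp synthetic fragment was introduced by TOPO cloning. It is a high-copy plasmid propagated in E. coli, and it carries both ampicillin and kanamycin resistance markers, so either or both drugs can be used for selection. The insert sits between the T7 and M13-reverse primer sites that flank the TOPO cloning site, and these are the recorded sequencing primers. No feature table is provided, so other backbone elements are not itemised here. As a plain cloning vector, the construct is not described as containing any promoter intended to express the insert in mammalian cells, nor any tag or reporter.

The record gives the insert only a name and describes it as synthetic, without spelling out its function. The associated publication reports a TALEN genome-editing system for generating human stem cell-based disease models. In that context, the name suggests a pre-assembled block of TAL effector repeat modules recognising the four-base sequence T-C-T-G, with the "I" prefix probably marking its position within the repeat array. The 424 bp insert size is roughly what four TAL repeats of about 100 bp each would occupy. This reading is an inference from the name, size and publication rather than something the catalogue fields state. On that interpretation, the plasmid would be one member of a library of stored repeat-array parts. These parts would be excised or amplified and joined in order to build custom TALEN DNA-binding domains, which are then moved into a separate nuclease expression vector for editing.
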