Addgene plasmid #43185: I-TCTG
Depositing lab: Chad Cowan & Kiran Musunuru. Depositing organization: Harvard University. Publication: A TALEN Genome-Editing System for Generating Human Stem Cell-Based Disease Models. Ding Q, Lee YK, Schaefer EA, Peters DT, Veres A, Kim K, Kuperwasser N, Motola DL, Meissner TB, Hendriks WT, Trevisan M, Gupta RM, Moisan A, Banks E, Friesen M, Schinzel RT, Xia F, Tang A, Xia Y, Figueroa E, Wann A, Ahfeldt T, Daheron L, Zhang F, Rubin LL, Peng LF, Chung RT, Musunuru K, Cowan CA. Cell Stem Cell. 2012 Dec 12. pii: S1934-5909(12)00645-5. doi: 10.1016/j.stem.2012.11.011. PubMed 23246482.
Backbone
  Vector backbone: pCRII-TOPO
  Backbone manufacturer: Invitrogen
  Backbone size w/o insert (bp): 3973
  Vector type: Bacterial Cloning
Growth in bacteria
  Bacterial resistance: Ampicillin and Kanamycin, 100 & 50 μg/mL
  Growth temperature: 37°C
  Growth strain: Top10
  Copy number: High Copy
Gene/Insert
  Gene/Insert name: I-TCTG
  Species: Synthetic
  Insert size (bp): 424
  Cloning method: TOPO Cloning
  Sequencing primers: 5′ T7; 3′ M13-rev
Terms and licenses: Academic/Nonprofit Terms; Industry Terms: Not Available to Industry
How to cite: I-TCTG was a gift from Chad Cowan & Kiran Musunuru (Addgene plasmid # 43185 ; http://n2t.net/addgene:43185 ; RRID:Addgene_43185)
